>Addgene plasmid #195297 | pOPO635 | addgene full sequence | sequence record 394740 | Addgene NGS Result
CCGCACGCATCTGGAATAAGGAAGTGCCATTCCGCCTGACCTGCGCCCAATACGCAAACCGCCTCTCCCC
GCGCGTTGGCCGATTCATTAATGCAGCTGGCACGACAGGTTTCCCGACTGGAAAGCGGGCAGTGAGCGCA
ACGCAATTAATGTGAGTTAGCTCACTCATTAGGCACCCCAGGCTTTACACTTTATGCTTCCGGCTCGTAT
GTTGTGTGGAATTGTGAGCGGATAACAATTTCATGAAAAAGAGGAGAAAGGATCTATGCTTGACGCAAAG
AGTTTTGATAACTGGTGTCAGAGTCTTGGTGTTAGTCAAACAACCCGTGCCGTCATTGAAGGGGTTCGCA
ACTCTGCTCCTTCACGTCGAGTGCAGAGCCGTCGGGGAAATGTTGTTGGCAATTACCCTAGCCACAAAAT
GGGCTTTACCATTCAATTTGAATCACACCGCAACGAGTTAGCGCGAATATATGAGCTAGAGCATGATTCC
AACGTTTTGGAGTATTACGACCAACCTATACCTATTGAGCTTGACTACCTATCCAAGAATGGGCGGCGTA
ACCGGCATCCATACACACCAGATTTTTTCATCATCCGAAAAGATTCTGCGGGTTGGGAGGAATGCAAGAC
TGAGCAAGAGCTTATCAAGTTAATAGAGGATAGCCCCAACCGTTATCAACAAGATGAGCAGAGCCAATGG
CATTGTCCTCCCGCTGAAACCTACGCAGCACGATATGGCTTGTTTTTTAAAGTACGGTCAGATTCCGAAA
TAAACTGGATTTTTCAACAAAACTTCGCTTGGCTGGAAGATTATTTTCACCTAGATAGTTCAGAGCTTAG
TGAAGAAGCTGTGCAAAACCTGCTTAAGCAGGTTTCCGATGAAGAGGGCATTACGCTAGCAGAATTACTC
CGGCAAGCTAACCCAGACGATATCTATACCTTAATTGCAACTGACTCACTGTATGTCGATCTCCATGCTG
CTCGATTAGCAGAACCCGATCGCGTCCAAGTCTTTTCTGATCAAGCAACTGCCTTTGCTTATCAGCGTGC
TACAGAAGTTGCTCTATCCCTTCCAAATCACTCACAAATCATTTCTATAACAGTTGGGGCTTCTCTTGTT
TGGGATGGCGAGTGCTGGGAAGTCGTTAATACTGGAAGTACTACAACCGGACTACTTAGAGCAGATAACC
AGTTCGTAGAGCTACCAAATGGAACCGTTGAAAGTCTCATTCAGCAAGGCAAAATTACTGCCCTAACCGA
AACTGAAGACACAACTCGTCAGGACAAAATTCAAGAAATTCTGCGGCGTGCTAAGCCTGGGGACATTGCC
GAAGCAAATCGAAGGTATGAGCAAATTCAGCCTTATCTCAACCCAGATGCTCCACCTACACCTTCTAGCA
CCATTCGTCGTTGGCGAATTCAGTACCGTCAAGCAGAGGCAGCCTATGGCAGTGGATATGTCGGACTCCT
ACCAATTAATTATGCAAAAGGGAACCGAACGAGCAAACTTGGTGAGCCTGTTCGAGAATTCATGATTAAA
TTTATCAAGGAAAACTACGAAACCCTGAAGCATCGTAGAAGGTGGCGAGTCTACGAGTCTTTAGTTGCTG
CTTGTGAAGCCCATCAACCTAAACTTACTCCTCCTAGTTCTACAACCTTCTATAAGGAGATCAAGCGCCG
CTCCGGCATGGAACAAACGGCAAAACGGGAAGGGCGACGGGCAGCTATCCAGGAACGTCCTACTTATTTG
CAGTTGGAATTAACCACTCCTCGACATGGCGATCGCCCCTTTGAAATTATTCACATTGACCATACCGAAA
TTGACGTTGAACTGGCTATTTCGTTGACTTCCCTTACTCAATGCAATTTCAACTCCGGTAATTCAGGTCT
TCCTAATTTAGGAAGACCTTGGGCGACATTCATGGTTGATGCTTATAGCCGTCGTCTCTTAGCAGTCTAT
TTGAGTTACGAGGAACCCAGCTACCGTTCCTGCATGTCCGTATTGCGTATCTGTGTTCAACGTTTCAAAC
GATTTCCTCAGTCAATCGTGGTAGATAATGGCCCAGAATTCCACAGCAACTATTTTGAACAACTACTAGC
ATATTTTGCTTGCACGAAAAAACACCGTCCTCCAGCAGATGCTAGATATGGCTTTGTCGTAGAGCGTTTG
TTTGGTACTGCTAACACTCAATTTGTTCATGAGTTACGTGGTAATACTCAAATTAAACGTTTGCACCGCA
AAGTTACAAAATCTGTCAAACCTGAGAGCCAGGCAGTTTGGACACTGGGTGAGTTGTATGAAGCTTTCTG
CCACTGGGCATATGAAGTCTACGATAAGCGACAGCATCCAACACTAGGACAAAGCCCCCGTGAAGCCTTC
AATGATGGTTTAGCCATTGGCGGTAGCCGAACTTGCCGCCGAGTGGAATATGACAAAACCTTCCGAATTC
TGACTTTGCCAGCTCCAGAACGAGGAAACCGGAAGGTACAACCGGGGCGAGGCATCAAAATTAATAACAT
TTACTATTGGTCGAATACTTTCCGTGACCCAGAAATTGAGCAGTCAAAGGTTGAAGTGCGGTATGAACCT
TTTGATGCCAGTATTGCCTACGCATTGGTGCGGGGGCAGTGGGTGGAGTGTGTTTCTGATTGCTACCAGT
ATCTTCAGGGACGTTCCGAAAAAGAAATCCGTTTGGTCAGTGCAGAATTAGTAAAACGTAAGCGAGATCA
AGGACGGAATGTGATCACCTCCGACAAGGAACTGGTGCAGTTTTTAAACTCTGTTGAAGCCAAGGAAGGT
AAGTTTTTGGAACAACGCCTAAAAGCTTCTGAGAACAAGCAAGTAGTGCAGGCAATTACAGCTGTTGAAA
CTGATTGCTCTGTTGATTCAGTAGTTCCTTCGAGTCCTGTTACTGCAGATGGTCTATCAGATAGGGAACC
GCTGCTTGATGAACGACTAGAGACAAATGAGCCTAATTCTGATAGTAGTTCTAGCAATTTGGAATTCTAC
GGAGAGTGGTAATTATGCAGTTCCAAAAAGGCTTTCCGCGAGAGTTATTAAATCAACCCATTGCTGATAG
AGTTGCCTATTTTCAGAGCTATACAATGCCTCATCCTAAGCTTAAAGATGCCGCTCAACAGTTGATGCTC
TCAATTCATCAACCTGCTGGAGCCTCTCTAATCTTTGTCTTTGGACCAACAGGGGTTGGCAAATCCACCT
TATTAAGGAAGGTTAGAAAAGAACTAATTGAAGCAGCGTTACCTCGGATGGAAATTGATAAGGGGTATAT
TCCAGTTGCCGGAATCGAAGCGATCGCTCCAGAATTTAGCAATTTTGATTGGAAAGATTTTTATGTACGC
GGACTTATGGCTCTTAATGAGCCGATGATTGACAAGAAGATTAATCGTACCAATTCAAAGCTTAAACTTC
GTTTGGCATTAGAGTCTGCCCTAAGCAATCGAAAGCCTGATGCATTTTTTGTCGATGAGGCGCAAAATTT
GGGCAAGGTGGTGAGCGGACGCAAGCTACGTGATCAAACTGACTGCATCAAATCCCTCGCAAATATTGCT
CAAACCCGGTTTGTTCTTTGTGGCACATATGAGCTTTTAATGCTACGGAACTTGAGTGCTCAATTGTGCA
GACGTAGTACTGATATTCATCTCCCTCGCTACTATGCAGAATCTACTCAGGATCGGGAAACGTTTCAGGG
CATTGTGCAAACCCTCCAGTTTTACCTTCCCCTGCCAGAAACTCCCGATTTACTGGGTTTATGGGAGTTT
TGTTATGAACGTAGTATTGGCTGTGTGGGCATTCTGAAGGACTGGCTATCACGCACCTTAAATGCTGTTC
TGGAAAAAGATCCAAATGCAGCTACTTTAACAGCTGAAGATTTGGAACATCATGCTTGGTCAATGGAGCA
ATGCATGATTATGCTATCCGAAGCAAAGGAAGAGGAGCAGAAGTTGACGCCTAGAGCAGAAATTCGGAAC
GAACTGCGTGCCAGCCTAGGATTAGATTTACTTGCTTCGTCTAAAGCGGAAAGTCCCACCGAACAAAAAA
AATCCAGAACAAAGAAAACCCAAGACATAGGCAAACCTCTCCCCCAACGCCGCCCTGTTGGGAAAAACCA
ATATGCTAATCCATGATAACAATGCCAGGCATCAAATTAAGCAGAAGGCCATCCTGACGGATGGCCTTTA
GGCTAGGTGGAGGCTCAGTGATGATAAGTCTGCGATGGTGGATGCATGTGTCATGGTCATAGCTGTTTCC
TGTGTGAAATTGTTATCCTCTCAGAGGGCACAATCCTATTCCGCGCTATCCGACAATCTCCAAGACATTA
GGTGGAGTTCAGTTCGGCGAGCGGAAATGGCTTACGAACGGGGCGGAGATTTCCTGGAAGATGCCAGGAA
GATACTTAACAGGGAAGTGAGAGGGCCGCGGCAAAGCCGTTTTTCCATAGGCTCCGCCCCCCTGACAAGC
ATCACGAAATCTGACGCTCAAATCAGTGGTGGCGAAACCCGACAGGACTATAAAGATACCAGGCGTTTCC
CCCTGGCGGCTCCCTCGTGCGCTCTCCTGTTCCTGCCTTTCGGTTTACCGGTGTCATTCCGCTGTTATGG
CCGCGTTTGTCTCATTCCACGCCTGACACTCAGTTCCGGGTAGGCAGTTCGCTCCAAGCTGGACTGTATG
CACGAACCCCCCGTTCAGTCCGACCGCTGCGCCTTATCCGGTAACTATCGTCTTGAGTCCAACCCGGAAA
GACATGCAAAAGCACCACTGGCAGCAGCCACTGGTAATTGATTTAGAGGAGTTAGTCTTGAAGTCATGCG
CCGGTTAAGGCTAAACTGAAAGGACAAGTTTTGGTGACTGCGCTCCTCCAAGCCAGTTACCTCGGTTCAA
AGAGTTGGTAGCTCAGAGAACCTTCGAAAAACCGCCCTGCAAGGCGGTTTTTTCGTTTTCAGAGCAAGAG
ATTACGCGCAGACCAAAACGATCTCAAGAAGATCATCTTATTAAGTCTGACGCTCTATTCAACAAAGCCG
CCGTCCATGGGTAGGGGGCTTCAAATCGTCCCCCCATACGATATAAGTTGTTACTAGTGCTTGGATTCTC
ACCAATAAAAAACGCCCGGCGGCAACCGAGCGTTCTGAACAAATCCAGATGGAGTTCTGAGGTCATTACT
GGATCTATCAACAGGAGTCCAAGCGAGCTCGATATCAAATTACGCCCCGCCCTGCCACTCATCGCAGTAC
TGTTGTAATTCATTAAGCATTCTGCCGACATGGAAGCCATCACAAACGGCATGATGAACCTGAATCGCCA
GCGGCATCAGCACCTTGTCGCCTTGCGTATAATATTTGCCCATGGTGAAAACGGGGGCGAAGAAGTTGTC
CATATTGGCCACGTTTAAATCAAAACTGGTGAAACTCACCCAGGGATTGGCTGAGACGAAAAACATATTC
TCAATAAACCCTTTAGGGAAATAGGCCAGGTTTTCACCGTAACACGCCACATCTTGCGAATATATGTGTA
GAAACTGCCGGAAATCGTCGTGGTATTCACTCCAGAGCGATGAAAACGTTTCAGTTTGCTCATGGAAAAC
GGTGTAACAAGGGTGAACACTATCCCATATCACCAGCTCACCGTCTTTCATTGCCATACGAAATTCCGGA
TGAGCATTCATCAGGCGGGCAAGAATGTGAATAAAGGCCGGATAAAACTTGTGCTTATTTTTCTTTACGG
TCTTTAAAAAGGCCGTAATATCCAGCTGAACGGTCTGGTTATAGGTACATTGAGCAACTGACTGAAATGC
CTCAAAATGTTCTTTACGATGCCATTGGGATATATCAACGGTGGTATATCCAGTGATTTTTTTCTCCATT
TTAGCTTCCTTAGCTCCTGAAAATCTCGATAACTCAAAAAATACGCCCGGTAGTGATCTTATTTCATTAT
GGTGAAAGTTGGAACCTCTTACGTGCCGATCAACGTCTCATTGATACCTGAAACAAAACCCATCGTACGG
CCAAGGAAGTCTCCAATAACTGTGATCCACCACAAGCGCCAGGGTTTTCCCAGTCACGACGTTGTAAAAC
GACGGCCAGTCATGCATAAT
Features (pLannotate 1.2.2; 10 found; start..end, strand, type, name):
     43..135     +  CDS            lacI (fragment): lac repressor; lacI; The lac repressor binds to the lac operator to inhibit transcription in E. coli. This inhibition can be relieved by adding lactose or isopropyl-β-D-thiogalactopyranoside (IPTG).
    148..169     +  protein_bind   CAP binding site: CAP binding activates transcription in the presence of cAMP. E. coli catabolite activator protein
    184..214     +  promoter       lac promoter: promoter for the E. coli lac operon
    222..238     +  protein_bind   lac operator: The lac repressor binds to the lac operator to inhibit transcription in E. coli. This inhibition can be relieved by adding lactose or isopropyl-β-D-thiogalactopyranoside (IPTG). lac repressor encoded by lacI
   4173..4199    +  terminator     rrnB T2 terminator: transcription terminator T2 from the E. coli rrnB gene
   4452..4997    -  rep_origin     p15A ori: Plasmids containing the medium-copy-number p15A origin of replication can be propagated in E. coli cells that contain a second plasmid with the ColE1 origin.
   5105..5199    -  terminator     lambda t0 terminator: transcription terminator from phage lambda
   5223..5879    -  CDS            cat: CAT_ECOLX - Experimental evidence at protein level: Swiss-Prot protein existence level 1. This enzyme is an effector of chloramphenicol resistance in bacteria. From Escherichia coli. This protein is used as a marker in many commonly used cloning vectors, such as pACYC184.
   5880..5982    -  promoter       cat promoter: promoter of the E. coli cat gene encoding chloramphenicol acetyltransferase
   6057..6100    -  CDS            lacZα (fragment): LacZα fragment of β-galactosidase; lacZ fragment
