[The description below was written by a language model from this plasmid's Addgene catalogue record and pLannotate feature annotations shown in this document.]
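Description:
pOPO635 (pACYC-plac-MycaTnsABC) is a bacterial expression plasmid built on a pACYC-derived backbone carrying the p15A origin of replication. It is selected with chloramphenicol through a cat gene driven by its native cat promoter and followed by a lambda t0 terminator. The p15A origin is compatible with ColE1-type plasmids, so this construct can be maintained in E. coli together with other plasmids, which suits multi-plasmid reconstitution systems.

The payload is the TnsABC operon of McCAST (Tn7575), a CRISPR-associated Tn7-like transposon from the cyanobacterium Myxacorys californica WJT36-NPBG1. These genes encode the core transposition machinery: in Tn7-like elements TnsA and TnsB form the transposase, and TnsC is the regulator that links it to target selection. The operon, listed as about 3.9 kb, was inserted by BsaI-based cloning that destroyed the sites. It sits downstream of a lac regulatory region consisting of a CAP binding site, the lac promoter and the lac operator, which makes expression IPTG-inducible. An rrnB T2 terminator lies downstream of the insert. The automated annotation does not label the Tns coding sequences themselves, but the unannotated span between the operator and the terminator corresponds to the insert. Only a short lacI fragment is present, so repression would depend on lac repressor supplied by the host or another plasmid. A small lacZα remnant is also annotated.

The sequenced record is 6,110 nt, somewhat shorter than the catalogued total of 6,278 bp. The plasmid serves as the transposase-expressing component for studying type I-D CRISPR-guided transposition in a heterologous E. coli host. The guide and Cascade functions and the transposon donor are not part of this construct and would presumably be supplied separately.
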