Addgene plasmid #195297: pOPO635
Purpose: pACYC-plac-MycaTnsABC, lac promoter expressing transposase genes TnsABC of McCAST (Tn7575).
Depositing lab: Joseph Peters. Depositing organization: Cornell University. Publication: Discovery and characterization of novel type I-D CRISPR-guided transposons identified among diverse Tn7-like elements in cyanobacteria. Hsieh SC, Peters JE. Nucleic Acids Res. 2023 Jan 25;51(2):765-782. doi: 10.1093/nar/gkac1216. PubMed 36537206.
Backbone
  Vector backbone: pACYC-plac
  Backbone size w/o insert (bp): 2430
  Total vector size (bp): 6278
  Vector type: Bacterial Expression
Growth in bacteria
  Bacterial resistance: Chloramphenicol, 25 μg/mL
  Growth temperature: 37°C
  Growth strain: DH5alpha
  Copy number: Unknown
Gene/Insert
  Gene/Insert name: TnsABC operon of McCAST (Tn7575)
  Species: Myxacorys californica WJT36-NPBG1
  Insert size (bp): 3910
  GenBank ID: JAHHHO010000011
  Promoter: IPTG inducible lac promoter
  Cloning method: Restriction Enzyme; 5′ cloning site BsaI (destroyed during cloning); 3′ cloning site BsaI (destroyed during cloning)
  Sequencing primers: 5′ gtaaaacgacggccagt; 3′ caggaaacagctatgac
Terms and licenses: Academic/Nonprofit Terms; Industry Terms: Not Available to Industry
How to cite: pOPO635 was a gift from Joseph Peters (Addgene plasmid # 195297 ; http://n2t.net/addgene:195297 ; RRID:Addgene_195297)
